>Addgene plasmid #241417 | pCMV5-NUP98n-CAGEn-NES (Npu) | addgene full sequence | sequence record 485480 | Addgene NGS Result
GTAAAACGACGGCCAGTGCCAAGCTGATCTATACATTGAATCAATATTGGCAATTAGCCATATTAGTCAT
TGGTTATATAGCATAAATCAATATTGGCTATTGGCCATTGCATACGTTGTATCTATATCATAATATGTAC
ATTTATATTGGCTCATGTCCAATATGACCGCCATGTTGACATTGATTATTGACTAGTTATTAATAGTAAT
CAATTACGGGGTCATTAGTTCATAGCCCATATATGGAGTTCCGCGTTACATAACTTACGGTAAATGGCCC
GCCTGGCTGACCGCCCAACGACCCCCGCCCATTGACGTCAATAATGACGTATGTTCCCATAGTAACGCCA
ATAGGGACTTTCCATTGACGTCAATGGGTGGAGTATTTACGGTAAACTGCCCACTTGGCAGTACATCAAG
TGTATCATATGCCAAGTCCGCCCCCTATTGACGTCAATGACGGTAAATGGCCCGCCTGGCATTATGCCCA
GTACATGACCTTACGGGACTTTCCTACTTGGCAGTACATCTACGTATTAGTCATCGCTATTACCATGGTG
ATGCGGTTTTGGCAGTACACCAATGGGCGTGGATAGCGGTTTGACTCACGGGGATTTCCAAGTCTCCACC
CCATTGACGTCAATGGGAGTTTGTTTTGGCACCAAAATCAACGGGACTTTCCAAAATGTCGTAATAACCC
CGCCCCGTTGACGCAAATGGGCGGTAGGCGTGTACGGTGGGAGGTCTATATAAGCAGAGCTCGTTTAGTG
AACCGTCAGAATTCAGATCTGGTACCACGCGTATCGATAAGCTTGCATGCCTGCAGGTCGACTCTAGAAC
TAGTGGATCCGTTGTGATGTTTAACAAATCATTTGGAACACCCTTTGGGGGTGGCACAGGTGGCTTTGGC
ACAACTTCAACATTTGGACAGAATACTGGCTTTGGCACTACTAGTGGAGGGGCATTTGGAACATCTGCAT
TTGGTTCTAGCAACAATACTGGAGGCCTCTTTGGAAATTCACAGACTAAACCAGGAGGATTGTTTGGAAC
CAGTTCATTTAGCCAGCCAGCTACCTCCACAAGCACTGGCTTTGGGTTTGGTACGTCAACAGGAACAGCA
AATACCTTGTTTGGAACTGCAAGCACAGGGACCAGTCTCTTCTCATCCCAAAACAATGCCTTTGCACAAA
ATAAACCAACTGGCTTTGGCAATTTTGGAACCAGTACTAGCAGTGGAGGACTCTTTGGAACCACAAATAC
CACCTCTAATCCTTTTGGCAGCACATCTGGCTCCCTCTTTGGGCCAAGTAGTTTTACAGCTGCTCCTACT
GGGACTACTATTAAATTTAACCCTCCAACTGGTACAGATACTATGGTCAAAGCTGGAGTTAGCACTAACA
TAAGTACCAAGCACCAGTGTATTACTGCTATGAAAGAATATGAAAGCAAGTCACTAGAGGAACTTCGTTT
AGAGGATTATCAGGCTAACAGGAAGGGCCCACAGAACCAGGTGGGAGCAGGTACCACAACTGGCTTGTTT
GGGTCTTCTCCAGCCACTTCCAGCGCAACAGGACTCTTCAGCTCCTCCACCACTAATTCAGGCTTTGCAT
ATGGTCAGAACAAAACTGCCTTTGGAACTAGTACAACTGGATTTGGAACAAATCCAGGTGGTCTCTTTGG
CCAACAGAATCAGCAGACTACCAGCCTCTTCAGCAAACCATTTGGCCAGGCTACAACCACCCAGAACACT
GGCTTTTCCTTTGGTAATACCAGCACCATAGGACAGCCAAGCACCAACACCATGGGATTATTTGGAGTAA
CCCAAGCCTCACAGCCTGGAGGTCTTTTTGGGACAGCTACAAACACCAGCACTGGGACAGCATTTGGAAC
AGGAACAGGTCTCTTTGGGCAGACCAATACTGGATTTGGTGCTGTTGGTTCGACCCTGTTTGGCAATAAC
AAGCTTACTACATTTGGAAGCAGCACAACCAGTGCACCTTCATTTGGTACAACCAGTGGCGGGCTCTTTG
GTTTTGGCACAAATACCAGTGGGAATAGTATTTTTGGAAGTAAACCAGCACCTGGGACTCTTGGAACTGG
GCTTGGTGCAGGATTTGGAACAGCTCTTGGTGCTGGACAGGCATCTTTGTTTGGGAACAACCAACCTAAG
ATTGGAGGGCCTCTTGGTACAGGAGCCTTTGGGGCCCCTGGATTTAATACTACGACAGCCACTTTGGGCT
TTGGAGCCCCCCAGGCCCCAGTATGTTTAAGCTATGAAACGGAAATATTGACAGTAGAATATGGATTATT
ACCGATTGGTAAAATTGTAGAAAAGCGCATCGAATGTACTGTTTATAGCGTTGATAATAATGGAAATATT
TATACACAACCTGTAGCACAATGGCACGATCGCGGAAAGCAAAAGGTGTTTGAGTATTGTTTGGAGGATG
GTTCATTGATTCGGGCAACAAAAGACCATAAGTTTATGACTGTTGATGGACAAATGTTGCCAATTAAGGA
AATATTTCGTCGTAAGTTGGATTTGATGCGGGTTGATAATTTGCCGAATGGAAGCGGAGGAGAAAATCTA
TACTTCCAAGGTGAGAACCTGTATTTTCAGGGCGGGAGTGGTGGGATCGAAATAGCCACAGAAAAATATT
TAGGCGAACAAAATGTCTATGACATTGGAGTTGAGCGCGACCATAATTTTGCACTCAAAAATGGCGGCTA
TTTTCAGGGCATCGAAATAGCCACAGAAAAATATTTAGGCGAACAAAATGTCTATGACATTGGAGTTGAG
CGCGACCATAATTTTGCACTCAAAAATGGCAACAGCGCCGGCGGAGTGCAGGTGGAAACCATCTCCCCAG
GAGACGGGCGCACCTTCCCCAAGCGCGGCCAGACCTGCGTGGTGCACTACACCGGGATGCTTGAAGATGG
AAAGAAATTTGATTCCTCCCGGGACAGAAACAAGCCCTTTAAGTTTATGCTAGGCAAGCAGGAGGTGATC
CGAGGCTGGGAAGAAGGGGTTGCCCAGATGAGTGTGGGTCAGAGAGCCAAACTGACTATATCTCCAGATT
ATGCCTATGGTGCCACTGGGCACCCAGGCATCATCCCACCACATGCCACTCTCGTCTTCGATGTGGAGCT
TCTAAAACTGGAAGAACAGAAACTGATTAGTGAGGAAGATGGAGGAAGTGGAGGTAGTGCTCTCCAAAAA
AAGTTGGAAGAGCTTGAACTGGACGAACAGTAGAGGATCCCGGGTGGCATCCCTGTGACCCCTCCCCAGT
GCCTCTCCTGGCCCTGGAAGTTGCCACTCCAGTGCCCACCAGCCTTGTCCTAATAAAATTAAGTTGCATC
ATTTTGTCTGACTAGGTGTCCTTCTATAATATTATGGGGTGGAGGGGGGTGGTATGGAGCAAGGGGCAAG
TTGGGAAGACAACCTGTAGGGCCTGCGGGGTCTATTGGGAACCAAGCTGGAGTGCAGTGGCACAATCTTG
GCTCACTGCAATCTCCGCCTCCTGGGTTCAAGCGATTCTCCTGCCTCAGCCTCCCGAGTTGTTGGGATTC
CAGGCATGCATGACCAGGCTCAGCTAATTTTTGTTTTTTTGGTAGAGACGGGGTTTCACCATATTGGCCA
GGCTGGTCTCCAACTCCTAATCTCAGGTGATCTACCCACCTTGGCCTCCCAAATTGCTGGGATTACAGGC
GTGAACCACTGCTCCCTTCCCTGTCCTTCTGATTTTAAAATAACTATACCAGCAGGAGGACGTCCAGACA
CAGCATAGGCTACCTGGCCATGCCCAACCGGTGGGACATTTGAGTTGCTTGCTTGGCACTGTCCTCTCAT
GCGTTGGGTCCACTCAGTAGATGCCTGTTGAATTGGGTACGCGGCCAGCTTGGCTGTGGAATGTGTGTCA
GTTAGGGTGTGGAAAGTCCCCAGGCTCCCCAGCAGGCAGAAGTATGCAAAGCATGCATCTCAATTAGTCA
GCAACCAGGTGTGGAAAGTCCCCAGGCTCCCCAGCAGGCAGAAGTATGCAAAGCATGCATCTCAATTAGT
CAGCAACCATAGTCCCGCCCCTAACTCCGCCCATCCCGCCCCTAACTCCGCCCAGTTCCGCCCATTCTCC
GCCCCATGGCTGACTAATTTTTTTTATTTATGCAGAGGCCGAGGCCGCCTCGGCCTCTGAGCTATTCCAG
AAGTAGTGAGGAGGCTTTTTTGGAGGCCTAGGCTTTTGCAAAAAGCTCCTCGAGGAACTGAAAAACCAGA
AAGTTAATTCCCTATAGTGAGTCGTATTAAATTCGTAATCATGTCATAGCTGTTTCCTGTGTGAAATTGT
TATCCGCTCACAATTCCACACAACATACGAGCCGGAAGCATAAAGTGTAAAGCCTGGGGTGCCTAATGAG
TGAGCTAACTCACATTAATTGCGTTGCGCTCACTGCCCGCTTTCCAGTCGGGAAACCTGTCGTGCCAGCT
GCATTAATGAATCGGCCAACGCGCGGGGAGAGGCGGTTTGCGTATTGGGCGCTCTTCCGCTTCCTCGCTC
ACTGACTCGCTGCGCTCGGTCGTTCGGCTGCGGCGAGCGGTATCAGCTCACTCAAAGGCGGTAATACGGT
TATCCACAGAATCAGGGGATAACGCAGGAAAGAACATGTGAGCAAAAGGCCAGCAAAAGGCCAGGAACCG
TAAAAAGGCCGCGTTGCTGGCGTTTTTCCATAGGCTCCGCCCCCCTGACGAGCATCACAAAAATCGACGC
TCAAGTCAGAGGTGGCGAAACCCGACAGGACTATAAAGATACCAGGCGTTTCCCCCTGGAAGCTCCCTCG
TGCGCTCTCCTGTTCCGACCCTGCCGCTTACCGGATACCTGTCCGCCTTTCTCCCTTCGGGAAGCGTGGC
GCTTTCTCATAGCTCACGCTGTAGGTATCTCAGTTCGGTGTAGGTCGTTCGCTCCAAGCTGGGCTGTGTG
CACGAACCCCCCGTTCAGCCCGACCGCTGCGCCTTATCCGGTAACTATCGTCTTGAGTCCAACCCGGTAA
GACACGACTTATCGCCACTGGCAGCAGCCACTGGTAACAGGATTAGCAGAGCGAGGTATGTAGGCGGTGC
TACAGAGTTCTTGAAGTGGTGGCCTAACTACGGCTACACTAGAAGAACAGTATTTGGTATCTGCGCTCTG
CTGAAGCCAGTTACCTTCGGAAAAAGAGTTGGTAGCTCTTGATCCGGCAAACAAACCACCGCTGGTAGCG
GTGGTTTTTTTGTTTGCAAGCAGCAGATTACGCGCAGAAAAAAAGGATCTCAAGAAGATCCTTTGATCTT
TTCTACGGGGTCTGACGCTCAGTGGAACGAAAACTCACGTTAAGGGATTTTGGTCATGAGATTATCAAAA
AGGATCTTCACCTAGATCCTTTTAAATTAAAAATGAAGTTTTAAATCAATCTAAAGTATATATGAGTAAA
CTTGGTCTGACAGTTACCAATGCTTAATCAGTGAGGCACCTATCTCAGCGATCTGTCTATTTCGTTCATC
CATAGTTGCCTGACTCCCCGTCGTGTAGATAACTACGATACGGGAGGGCTTACCATCTGGCCCCAGTGCT
GCAATGATACCGCGAGACCCACGCTCACCGGCTCCAGATTTATCAGCAATAAACCAGCCAGCCGGAAGGG
CCGAGCGCAGAAGTGGTCCTGCAACTTTATCCGCCTCCATCCAGTCTATTAATTGTTGCCGGGAAGCTAG
AGTAAGTAGTTCGCCAGTTAATAGTTTGCGCAACGTTGTTGCCATTGCTACAGGCATCGTGGTGTCACGC
TCGTCGTTTGGTATGGCTTCATTCAGCTCCGGTTCCCAACGATCAAGGCGAGTTACATGATCCCCCATGT
TGTGCAAAAAAGCGGTTAGCTCCTTCGGTCCTCCGATCGTTGTCAGAAGTAAGTTGGCCGCAGTGTTATC
ACTCATGGTTATGGCAGCACTGCATAATTCTCTTACTGTCATGCCATCCGTAAGATGCTTTTCTGTGACT
GGTGAGTACTCAACCAAGTCATTCTGAGAATAGTGTATGCGGCGACCGAGTTGCTCTTGCCCGGCGTCAA
TACGGGATAATACCGCGCCACATAGCAGAACTTTAAAAGTGCTCATCATTGGAAAACGTTCTTCGGGGCG
AAAACTCTCAAGGATCTTACCGCTGTTGAGATCCAGTTCGATGTAACCCACTCGTGCACCCAACTGATCT
TCAGCATCTTTTACTTTCACCAGCGTTTCTGGGTGAGCAAAAACAGGAAGGCAAAATGCCGCAAAAAAGG
GAATAAGGGCGACACGGAAATGTTGAATACTCATACTCTTCCTTTTTCAATATTATTGAAGCATTTATCA
GGGTTATTGTCTCATGAGCGGATACATATTTGAATGTATTTAGAAAAATAAACAAATAGGGGTTCCGCGC
ACATTTCCCCGAAAAGTGCCACCTG
[124 nt withheld, positions 6466-6589]
C
[91 nt withheld, positions 6591-6681]
A
[49 nt withheld, positions 6683-6731]
CCTTTGACGTTGGAGTCCACGTTCTTT
[37 nt withheld, positions 6759-6795]
ACCCTATCTCGGTCTATTCTTTTGATTTATAAGGGATTTTGCCGATTTCGGCCTATTGGTTAAAAAATGA
GCTGATTTAACAAAAATTTAACGCGAATTTTAACAAAATATTAACGCTTACAATTTCCATTCGCCATTCA
GGCTGCGCAACTGTTGGGAAGGGCGATCGGTGCGGGCCTCTTCGCTATTACGCCAGCTGGCGAAAGGGGG
ATGTGCTGCAAGGCGATTAAGTTGGGTAACGCCAGGGTTTTCCCAGTCACGACGTT
Features (pLannotate 1.2.2; 18 found; start..end, strand, type, name):
    178..557     +  enhancer       CMV enhancer: human cytomegalovirus immediate early enhancer
    559..758     +  promoter       CMV promoter: human cytomegalovirus (CMV) immediate early promoter
    809..838     -  misc_feature   MCS (fragment): pUC18/19 multiple cloning site
    857..2272    +  CDS            NUP98 (fragment): NUP98_HUMAN - Also known as ADAR2. Experimental evidence at protein level: Swiss-Prot protein existence level 1. (Microbial infection) Binds HIV-1 capsid-nucleocapsid (HIV-1 CA-NC) complexes and may thereby promote the integration of the virus in the host nucleus (in vitro) (PubMed:23523133). Binding affinity to HIV-1 CA-NC complexes bearing the capsid change ASN-74-ASP is reduced (in vitro) (PubMed:23523133). From Homo sapiens (Human).
   2606..2623    +  CDS            TEV site (fragment): tobacco etch virus (TEV) protease recognition and cleavage site
   2843..3163    +  CDS            DmrB: F36V mutant of FK506-binding protein FKBP12 binds synthetic ligands that do not bind wild-type FKBP
   3262..3884    +  polyA_signal   hGH poly(A) signal: human growth hormone polyadenylation signal
   3913..4242    +  promoter       SV40 promoter: SV40 enhancer and early promoter
   4281..4299    -  promoter       T7 promoter: promoter for bacteriophage T7 RNA polymerase
   4337..4353    -  protein_bind   lac operator: The lac repressor binds to the lac operator to inhibit transcription in E. coli. This inhibition can be relieved by adding lactose or isopropyl-β-D-thiogalactopyranoside (IPTG). lac repressor encoded by lacI
   4361..4391    -  promoter       lac promoter: promoter for the E. coli lac operon
   4406..4427    -  protein_bind   CAP binding site: CAP binding activates transcription in the presence of cAMP. E. coli catabolite activator protein
   4440..4532    -  CDS            lacI (fragment): lac repressor; lacI; The lac repressor binds to the lac operator to inhibit transcription in E. coli. This inhibition can be relieved by adding lactose or isopropyl-β-D-thiogalactopyranoside (IPTG).
   4715..5303    -  rep_origin     ori: high-copy-number ColE1/pMB1/pBR322/pUC origin of replication
   5474..6334    -  CDS            AmpR: β-lactamase; bla; confers resistance to ampicillin, carbenicillin, and related antibiotics
   6335..6439    -  promoter       AmpR promoter: bla
   6466..6894    +  rep_origin     f1 ori (sequence partly withheld): f1 bacteriophage origin of replication; arrow indicates direction of (+) strand synthesis
   6925..18      -  CDS            lacZα (fragment) (across the origin): LacZα fragment of β-galactosidase; lacZ fragment
