[The description below was written by a language model from this plasmid's Addgene catalogue record and pLannotate feature annotations shown in this document.]
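Description:
pCMV5-NUP98n-CAGEn-NES (Npu) is a mammalian expression plasmid of about 7.1 kb built on the pCMV5 backbone. It is propagated in E. coli through a high-copy ColE1/pUC-type origin and selected with ampicillin (β-lactamase under its own promoter). The backbone also carries an f1 phage origin, an SV40 enhancer/early promoter region, and residual lac operon and lacZα fragments that play no role in the payload. No mammalian selection marker is annotated, which suggests transient transfection.

The expression cassette places the human CMV immediate-early enhancer and promoter upstream of a roughly 2.4 kb fusion open reading frame that is terminated by the human growth hormone polyadenylation signal. The fusion begins with an N-terminal portion of human NUP98 (residues 1–486, with residues 393–409 missing according to the depositor). This is followed by an engineered "caged" N-terminal half of the Npu split intein, then an FKBP-derived domain annotated as the F36V mutant of FKBP12, and a nuclear export signal from MKK1. The catalogue lists a C-terminal Myc tag, although the feature table does not annotate it. The table does show a partial TEV protease site match between the NUP98 and FKBP segments, in the region that is otherwise unannotated and presumably holds the caged intein.

The design supports proximity-triggered protein trans-splicing. The caged intein half is meant to stay inactive until it is brought close to a complementary C-intein partner, presumably by dimerization through the FKBP domain. Splicing then joins the NUP98 fragment to the partner's cargo, allowing time-controlled production of a fusion protein in cells. The stated purpose names MLL-AF9 as the splice product, which does not match the NUP98 insert, and the record does not resolve this discrepancy.
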