Addgene plasmid #241417: pCMV5-NUP98n-CAGEn-NES (Npu)
Purpose: Proximity-triggered Protein Trans-Splicing to generate the splice product MLL-AF9, Extended Figure 4 in Nature Chemical Biology 20.10 (2024): 1353-1360.
Depositing lab: Thomas Muir. Depositing organization: Princeton University. Publication: Distinct phases of cellular signaling revealed by time-resolved protein synthesis. Lee G, Muir TW. Nat Chem Biol. 2024 Oct;20(10):1353-1360. doi: 10.1038/s41589-024-01677-3. Epub 2024 Jul 8. PubMed 38977789.
Backbone
  Vector backbone: pCMV5
  Backbone size w/o insert (bp): 4664
  Vector type: Mammalian Expression
Growth in bacteria
  Bacterial resistance: Ampicillin, 100 μg/mL
  Growth temperature: 37°C
  Growth strain: DH5alpha
  Copy number: High Copy
Gene/Insert
  Gene/Insert name: NUP98n-CAGEn-NES (Npu)
  Species: H. sapiens (human), Synthetic
  Insert size (bp): 2397
  Entrez Gene: NUP98 (a.k.a. ADIR2, NUP196, NUP96, Nup98-96)
  Promoter: CMV
  Tag / fusion protein: Myc (C terminal on insert)
  Cloning method: Gibson Cloning
  Sequencing primers: 5′ CMV-F; 3′ hGH-PA-R
Terms and licenses: Academic/Nonprofit Terms; Industry Terms: Not Available to Industry
Depositor comments: Engineered NpuN intein (Caged NpuN) fused to the 3'-end of NUP98 (1-486 aa, 393-409 missing). FKBP* domain and NES (MKK1) fused to the 3'-end of Caged NpuN.
How to cite: pCMV5-NUP98n-CAGEn-NES (Npu) was a gift from Thomas Muir (Addgene plasmid # 241417 ; http://n2t.net/addgene:241417 ; RRID:Addgene_241417)
